>Addgene plasmid #230127 | AiP12688 - pAAV-AiE0650h-minBG-SYFP2-WPRE3-BGHpA (Alias: CN2688) | addgene full sequence | sequence record 461855 | Addgene NGS Result
CCTGCAGGCAGCTGCGCGCTCGCTCGCTCACTGAGGCCGCCCGGGCGTCGGGCGACCTTTGGTCGCCCGG
CCTCAGTGAGCGAGCGAGCGCGCAGAGAGGGAGTGGCCAACTCCATCACTAGGGGTTCCTGCGGCCGCAC
GCGTGTGCCCCTTCTGACTACTTGAATACTTTCCCTGTGATGTAAGAAGTGTTTTCAATTGGTAAAGTTG
TGGTATATAATTACAATTGAACTCTCTTGTACTTGCCTCTTTTACAAAAATTCTCTCCTAGCAGAACGTA
GTGTGAGTCATCTACACAGCTGTTTTTCTGATTATTGGAATTTTCTTTTGACATGAAGGAAGTATCTCAT
TGACAGAACTGCGTTGTGAAGGAGTGCTAACTGTAGCATAAAATACAAAATTGGATTTTTAGATTGCAAA
ATACAGTAAAGCTTTGAAAAGTATTTGGCATGACAGAGCTCGGGCTGGGCATAAAAGTCAGGGCAGAGCC
ATCTATTGCTTACATTTGCTTCTGGGATCCAGATCTTTCGAAGCTAGCGCTACCGGTCGCCACCATGGTG
AGCAAGGGCGAGGAGCTGTTCACCGGGGTGGTGCCCATCCTGGTCGAGCTGGACGGCGACGTAAACGGCC
ACAAGTTCAGCGTGTCCGGCGAGGGCGAGGGCGATGCCACCTACGGCAAGCTGACCCTGAAGCTGATCTG
CACCACCGGCAAGCTGCCCGTGCCCTGGCCCACCCTCGTGACCACCCTGGGCTACGGCGTGCAGTGCTTC
GCCCGCTACCCCGACCACATGAAGCAGCACGACTTCTTCAAGTCCGCCATGCCCGAAGGCTACGTCCAGG
AGCGCACCATCTTCTTCAAGGACGACGGCAACTACAAGACCCGCGCCGAGGTGAAGTTCGAGGGCGACAC
CCTGGTGAACCGCATCGAGCTGAAGGGCATCGACTTCAAGGAGGACGGCAACATCCTGGGGCACAAGCTG
GAGTACAACTACAACAGCCACAACGTCTATATCACCGCCGACAAGCAGAAGAACGGCATCAAGGCCAACT
TCAAGATCCGCCACAACATCGAGGACGGCGGCGTGCAGCTCGCCGACCACTACCAGCAGAACACCCCCAT
CGGCGACGGCCCCGTGCTGCTGCCCGACAACCACTACCTGAGCTACCAGTCCAAGCTGAGCAAAGACCCC
AACGAGAAGCGCGATCACATGGTCCTGCTGGAGTTCGTGACCGCCGCCGGGATCACTCTCGGCATGGACG
AGCTGTACAAGTAAGTCGACGGCGCGCCGCGGCCGCGAATTCGATATCATAATCAACCTCTGGATTACAA
AATTTGTGAAAGATTGACTGGTATTCTTAACTATGTTGCTCCTTTTACGCTATGTGGATACGCTGCTTTA
ATGCCTTTGTATCATGCTATTGCTTCCCGTATGGCTTTCATTTTCTCCTCCTTGTATAAATCCTGGTTAG
TTCTTGCCACGGCGGAACTCATCGCCGCCTGCCTTGCCCGCTGCTGGACAGGGGCTCGGCTGTTGGGCAC
TGACAATTCCGTGGCTCGAGAGATCTTCGACTGTGCCTTCTAGTTGCCAGCCATCTGTTGTTTGCCCCTC
CCCCGTGCCTTCCTTGACCCTGGAAGGTGCCACTCCCACTGTCCTTTCCTAATAAAATGAGGAAATTGCA
TCGCATTGTCTGAGTAGGTGTCATTCTATTCTGGGGGGTGGGGTGGGGCAGGACAGCAAGGGGGAGGATT
GGGAAGACAATAGCAGGCATGAGATCTCACGTGCGGACCGAGCGGCCGCAGGAACCCCTAGTGATGGAGT
TGGCCACTCCCTCTCTGCGCGCTCGCTCGCTCACTGAGGCCGGGCGACCAAAGGTCGCCCGACGCCCGGG
CTTTGCCCGGGCGGCCTCAGTGAGCGAGCGAGCGCGCAGCTGCCTGCAGGGGCGCCTGATGCGGTATTTT
CTCCTTACGCATCTGTGCGGTATTTCACACCGCATA
[95 nt withheld, positions 1997-2091]
T
[46 nt withheld, positions 2093-2138]
C
[141 nt withheld, positions 2140-2280]
CCTTTGACGTTGGAGTCCACGTTCTTT
[37 nt withheld, positions 2308-2344]
ACTCTATCTCGGGCTATTCTTTTGATTTATAAGGGATTTTGCCGATTTCGGTCTATTGGTTAAAAAATGA
GCTGATTTAACAAAAATTTAACGCGAATTTTAACAAAATATTAACGTTTACAATTTTATGGTGCACTCTC
AGTACAATCTGCTCTGATGCCGCATAGTTAAGCCAGCCCCGACACCCGCCAACACCCGCTGACGCGCCCT
GACGGGCTTGTCTGCTCCCGGCATCCGCTTACAGACAAGCTGTGACCGTCTCCGGGAGCTGCATGTGTCA
GAGGTTTTCACCGTCATCACCGAAACGCGCGAGACGAAAGGGCCTCGTGATACGCCTATTTTTATAGGTT
AATGTCATGATAATAATGGTTTCTTAGACGTCAGGTGGCACTTTTCGGGGAAATGTGCGCGGAACCCCTA
TTTGTTTATTTTTCTAAATACATTCAAATATGTATCCGCTCATGAGACAATAACCCTGATAAATGCTTCA
ATAATATTGAAAAAGGAAGAGTATGAGTATTCAACATTTCCGTGTCGCCCTTATTCCCTTTTTTGCGGCA
TTTTGCCTTCCTGTTTTTGCTCACCCAGAAACGCTGGTGAAAGTAAAAGATGCTGAAGATCAGTTGGGTG
CACGAGTGGGTTACATCGAACTGGATCTCAACAGCGGTAAGATCCTTGAGAGTTTTCGCCCCGAAGAACG
TTTTCCAATGATGAGCACTTTTAAAGTTCTGCTATGTGGCGCGGTATTATCCCGTATTGACGCCGGGCAA
GAGCAACTCGGTCGCCGCATACACTATTCTCAGAATGACTTGGTTGAGTACTCACCAGTCACAGAAAAGC
ATCTTACGGATGGCATGACAGTAAGAGAATTATGCAGTGCTGCCATAACCATGAGTGATAACACTGCGGC
CAACTTACTTCTGACAACGATCGGAGGACCGAAGGAGCTAACCGCTTTTTTGCACAACATGGGGGATCAT
GTAACTCGCCTTGATCGTTGGGAACCGGAGCTGAATGAAGCCATACCAAACGACGAGCGTGACACCACGA
TGCCTGTAGCAATGGCAACAACGTTGCGCAAACTATTAACTGGCGAACTACTTACTCTAGCTTCCCGGCA
ACAATTAATAGACTGGATGGAGGCGGATAAAGTTGCAGGACCACTTCTGCGCTCGGCCCTTCCGGCTGGC
TGGTTTATTGCTGATAAATCTGGAGCCGGTGAGCGTGGGTCTCGCGGTATCATTGCAGCACTGGGGCCAG
ATGGTAAGCCCTCCCGTATCGTAGTTATCTACACGACGGGGAGTCAGGCAACTATGGATGAACGAAATAG
ACAGATCGCTGAGATAGGTGCCTCACTGATTAAGCATTGGTAACTGTCAGACCAAGTTTACTCATATATA
CTTTAGATTGATTTAAAACTTCATTTTTAATTTAAAAGGATCTAGGTGAAGATCCTTTTTGATAATCTCA
TGACCAAAATCCCTTAACGTGAGTTTTCGTTCCACTGAGCGTCAGACCCCGTAGAAAAGATCAAAGGATC
TTCTTGAGATCCTTTTTTTCTGCGCGTAATCTGCTGCTTGCAAACAAAAAAACCACCGCTACCAGCGGTG
GTTTGTTTGCCGGATCAAGAGCTACCAACTCTTTTTCCGAAGGTAACTGGCTTCAGCAGAGCGCAGATAC
CAAATACTGTTCTTCTAGTGTAGCCGTAGTTAGGCCACCACTTCAAGAACTCTGTAGCACCGCCTACATA
CCTCGCTCTGCTAATCCTGTTACCAGTGGCTGCTGCCAGTGGCGATAAGTCGTGTCTTACCGGGTTGGAC
TCAAGACGATAGTTACCGGATAAGGCGCAGCGGTCGGGCTGAACGGGGGGTTCGTGCACACAGCCCAGCT
TGGAGCGAACGACCTACACCGAACTGAGATACCTACAGCGTGAGCTATGAGAAAGCGCCACGCTTCCCGA
AGGGAGAAAGGCGGACAGGTATCCGGTAAGCGGCAGGGTCGGAACAGGAGAGCGCACGAGGGAGCTTCCA
GGGGGAAACGCCTGGTATCTTTATAGTCCTGTCGGGTTTCGCCACCTCTGACTTGAGCGTCGATTTTTGT
GATGCTCGTCAGGGGGGCGGAGCCTATGGAAAAACGCCAGCAACGCGGCCTTTTTACGGTTCCTGGCCTT
TTGCTGGCCTTTTGCTCACATGT
Features (pLannotate 1.2.2; 14 found; start..end, strand, type, name):
     12..39      +  repeat_region  AAV2 ITR (fragment): inverted terminal repeat of adeno-associated virus serotype 2 inverted
     68..95      +  repeat_region  AAV2 ITR (fragment): inverted terminal repeat of adeno-associated virus serotype 2 inverted
    555..1271    +  CDS            SYFP2: SYFP2 is a basic (constitutively fluorescent) yellow fluorescent protein published in 2006, derived from Aequorea victoria. It is reported to be a very rapidly-maturing monomer with moderate acid sensitivity.
   1311..1468    +  misc_feature   WPRE (fragment): woodchuck hepatitis virus posttranscriptional regulatory element
   1474..1554    +  misc_feature   WPRE (fragment): woodchuck hepatitis virus posttranscriptional regulatory element
   1571..1682    +  polyA_signal   bGH poly(A) signal: bovine growth hormone polyadenylation signal
   1800..1940    +  repeat_region  AAV2 ITR: inverted terminal repeat of adeno-associated virus serotype 2 inverted
   1945..1996    -  misc_feature   bom (fragment): basis of mobility region from pBR322
   2015..2470    +  rep_origin     f1 ori (sequence partly withheld): f1 bacteriophage origin of replication; arrow indicates direction of (+) strand synthesis
   2471..2520    -  misc_feature   bom (fragment): basis of mobility region from pBR322
   2622..2657    -  CDS            rop (fragment): Rop protein, which maintains plasmids at low copy number; rop
   2752..2856    +  promoter       AmpR promoter: bla
   2857..3717    +  CDS            AmpR: β-lactamase; bla; confers resistance to ampicillin, carbenicillin, and related antibiotics
   3888..4476    +  rep_origin     ori: high-copy-number ColE1/pMB1/pBR322/pUC origin of replication
