[The description below was written by a language model from this plasmid's Addgene catalogue record and pLannotate feature annotations shown in this document.]
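Description:
AiP12688 - pAAV-AiE0650h-minBG-SYFP2-WPRE3-BGHpA (alias CN2688) is an AAV transfer plasmid built on a pAAV2 backbone, about 4.5 kb in total. It is intended for packaging a reporter genome into recombinant adeno-associated virus for delivery to brain tissue. In bacteria it replicates from a high-copy ColE1/pUC-type origin and is selected with ampicillin through the β-lactamase gene and its native promoter. An f1 phage origin is also present, along with small remnants of the pBR322 bom and rop regions. The annotation finds one full AAV2 inverted terminal repeat downstream of the cassette. On the upstream side it finds only short ITR fragments, which may reflect how difficult these hairpin-forming repeats are to sequence and annotate.

Between the ITRs lies a compact expression cassette. The AiE0650h enhancer and the minimal beta-globin promoter (minBG) are named in the record but were not called by the automated annotation. They presumably occupy the unannotated stretch upstream of the reporter. The minimal promoter is meant to have little activity by itself, so the enhancer determines which cells express the transgene. The reporter is SYFP2, a monomeric, fast-maturing yellow fluorescent protein derived from Aequorea victoria. It is followed by WPRE3, a shortened woodchuck hepatitis virus posttranscriptional element that appears as two WPRE fragments in the table and boosts transcript expression. The bovine growth hormone polyadenylation signal terminates the transcript.

The stated purpose is to drive AAV-mediated transgene expression in specific populations of brain cells. The plasmid belongs to a collection of enhancer AAVs for genetic access to cortical cell types. The record does not state which cell population AiE0650h targets.
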