Addgene plasmid #230127: AiP12688 - pAAV-AiE0650h-minBG-SYFP2-WPRE3-BGHpA (Alias: CN2688)
Purpose: AiE0650h is an enhancer sequence, designed to drive AAV-mediated transgene expression in specific populations of brain cells
Depositing lab: Allen Institute for Brain Science & Boaz Levi. Depositing organization: Allen Institute. Publication: A suite of enhancer AAVs and transgenic mouse lines for genetic access to cortical cell types. Ben-Simon Y, Hooper M, Narayan S, Daigle TL, Dwivedi D, Way SW, Oster A, Stafford DA, Mich JK, Taormina MJ, Martinez RA, Opitz-Araya X, Roth JR, Alexander JR, Allen S, Amster A, Arbuckle J, Ayala A, Baker PM, Bakken TE, Barcelli T, Barta S, Bendrick J, Bertagnolli D, Bielstein C, Bishwakarma P, Bowlus J, Boyer G, Brouner K, Casian B, Casper T, Chakka AB, Chakrabarty R, Chance RK, Chavan S, Clark M, Colbert K, Collman F, Daniel S, Departee M, DiValentin P, Donadio N, Dotson N, Egdorf T, Fliss T, Gabitto M, Garcia J, Gary A, Gasperini M, Gloe J, Goldy J, Gore BB, Graybuck L, Greisman N, Haeseleer F, Halterman C, Haradon Z, Hastings SD, Helback O, Ho W, Hockemeyer D, Huang C, Huff S, Hunker A, Johansen N, Jones D, Juneau Z, Kalmbach B, Kannan M, Khem S, Kussick E, Kutsal R, Larsen R, Lee C, Lee AY, Leibly M, Lenz GH, Li S, Liang E, Lusk N, Madigan Z, Malloy J, Malone J, McCue R, Melchor J, Mollenkopf T, Moosman S, Morin E, Newman D, Ng L, Ngo K, Omstead V, Otto S, Oyama A, Pena N, Pham T, Phillips E, Pom CA, Potekhina L, Ransford S, Ray PL, Rette D, Reynoldson C, Rimorin C, Rocha D, Ruiz A, Sanchez REA, Sawyer L, Sedeno-Cortes A, Sevigny JP, Shapovalova N, Shepard N, Shulga L, Sigler AR, Siverts L, Soliman S, Somasundaram S, Staats B, Stewart K, Szelenyi E, Tieu M, Trader C, Tran A, van Velthoven CTJ, Walker M, Wang Y, Weed N, Wirthlin M, Wood T, Wynalda B, Yao Z, Zhou T, Ariza J, Dee N, Reding M, Ronellenfitch K, Mufti S, Sunkin SM, Smith KA, Esposito L, Waters J, Thyagarajan B, Yao S, Lein ES, Zeng H, Levi BP, Ngai J, Ting JT, Tasic B. Cell. 2025 May 16:S0092-8674(25)00513-6. doi: 10.1016/j.cell.2025.05.002. PubMed 40403729.
Backbone
  Vector backbone: pAAV2
  Vector type: AAV
Growth in bacteria
  Bacterial resistance: Ampicillin, 100 μg/mL
  Growth temperature: 37°C
  Growth strain: NEB Stable
  Copy number: High Copy
Gene/Insert
  Gene/Insert name: SYFP2
  Species: Synthetic
  Promoter: minBG
  Cloning method: Gibson Cloning
Terms and licenses: Academic/Nonprofit Terms; Industry Terms: Not Available to Industry
How to cite: AiP12688 - pAAV-AiE0650h-minBG-SYFP2-WPRE3-BGHpA (Alias: CN2688) was a gift from Allen Institute for Brain Science & Boaz Levi (Addgene plasmid # 230127 ; http://n2t.net/addgene:230127 ; RRID:Addgene_230127)
